Addgene plasmid #76830: HKDC1 gRNA (BRDN0001148023)
Purpose: 3rd generation lentiviral gRNA plasmid targeting human HKDC1
Depositing lab: John Doench & David Root. Depositing organization: Broad Institute. Publication: Optimized sgRNA design to maximize activity and minimize off-target effects of CRISPR-Cas9. Doench JG, Fusi N, Sullender M, Hegde M, Vaimberg EW, Donovan KF, Smith I, Tothova Z, Wilen C, Orchard R, Virgin HW, Listgarten J, Root DE. Nat Biotechnol. 2016 Jan 18. doi: 10.1038/nbt.3437. PubMed 26780180.
Backbone
  Vector backbone: lentiGuide-Puro
  Backbone manufacturer: Zhang Lab (Addgene plasmid # 52963)
  Vector type: Mammalian Expression, Lentiviral, CRISPR
  Selectable markers: Puromycin
Growth in bacteria
  Bacterial resistance: Ampicillin, 100 μg/mL
  Growth temperature: 37°C
  Growth strain: DH5alpha
  Copy number: High Copy
Gene/Insert
  Gene/Insert name: HKDC1 (alt names: HKDC1; NM_025130.3)
  gRNA/shRNA sequence: ACGCCCAATGAAATCATCCG
  Species: H. sapiens (human)
  Entrez Gene: HKDC1 (a.k.a. FLJ22761, FLJ37767, MGC125688)
  Promoter: hU6
  Cloning method: Unknown
  Sequencing primers: 5′ U6-F; 3′ pS2-R
Terms and licenses: Academic/Nonprofit Terms; Industry Terms: Not Available to Industry
Depositor comments: The gRNA was designed to target the following Genbank reference sequence(s): NM_025130.3. Note that this plasmid does NOT contain Cas9. It should be used in conjunction with lentiCas9-Blast (Addgene #52962) or otherwise with cell lines already expressing Cas9. Browse the full kinome gRNA library at http://www.addgene.org/pooled-library/broadgpp-human-kinome/ or visit http://www.broadinstitute.org/rnai/public/ for detailed protocols and information.
How to cite: HKDC1 gRNA (BRDN0001148023) was a gift from John Doench & David Root (Addgene plasmid # 76830 ; http://n2t.net/addgene:76830 ; RRID:Addgene_76830)
