[The description below was written by a language model from this plasmid's Addgene catalogue record and pLannotate feature annotations shown in this document.]
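Description:
HKDC1 gRNA (BRDN0001148023) is a third-generation lentiviral CRISPR guide plasmid built on the lentiGuide-Puro backbone and designed to express a single guide RNA against human HKDC1 (reference transcript NM_025130.3). It is maintained in E. coli as a high-copy plasmid through a ColE1/pUC-type origin and is selected with ampicillin via the β-lactamase gene. An f1 origin and an SV40 origin are also annotated in the backbone, along with residual lac and T7/T3 promoter elements that are cloning-vector remnants.

The lentiviral transfer cassette begins with an RSV promoter fused to a truncated HIV-1 5' LTR, which drives Tat-independent production of the viral genomic RNA in packaging cells. This is followed by the Ψ packaging signal with a partial gag sequence, and the Rev response element for nuclear export of the unspliced genome. Within the cassette, the human U6 RNA polymerase III promoter drives the HKDC1-specific spacer joined to the Streptococcus pyogenes Cas9 guide scaffold. A cPPT/CTS element, which aids nuclear import of the reverse-transcribed genome, sits downstream. A separate EF-1α promoter with its first intron expresses puromycin N-acetyltransferase for selecting transduced mammalian cells, and a WPRE enhances transcript expression. The self-inactivating ΔU3 3' LTR limits LTR-driven transcription after integration.

The plasmid does not encode Cas9, so it is intended for use with a separate Cas9 lentivirus or in cells that already express Cas9, typically to knock out HKDC1. The guide belongs to a human kinome gRNA collection designed with optimised rules for on-target activity and reduced off-target effects.
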