Features (pLannotate 1.2.2; 29 found; start..end, strand, type, name):
     14..80      +  CDS            small t antigen (fragment): SV40 (simian virus 40) small t antigen
    106..317     +  promoter       EF-1α core promoter: core promoter for human elongation factor EF-1α
    318..1256    +  intron         EF-1α intron A: intron upstream of the start codon of human EF-1α
   1278..1877    +  CDS            PuroR (fragment): puromycin N-acetyltransferase; pac from Streptomyces; confers resistance to puromycin
   1893..2481    +  misc_feature   WPRE: woodchuck hepatitis virus posttranscriptional regulatory element
   2532..2551    +  misc_feature   cPPT/CTS (fragment): central polypurine tract and central termination sequence of HIV-1
   2553..2786    +  LTR            3' LTR (ΔU3): self-inactivating 3' long terminal repeat (LTR) from HIV-1
   2864..2985    +  polyA_signal   SV40 poly(A) signal: SV40 polyadenylation signal
   3025..3160    +  rep_origin     SV40 ori: SV40 origin of replication
   3181..3199    -  promoter       T7 promoter: promoter for bacteriophage T7 RNA polymerase
   3207..3362    +  CDS            lacZα (fragment): LacZα fragment of β-galactosidase; lacZ fragment
   3367..3795    +  rep_origin     f1 ori (sequence partly withheld): f1 bacteriophage origin of replication; arrow indicates direction of (+) strand synthesis
   3848..3952    +  promoter       AmpR promoter: bla
   3953..4813    +  CDS            AmpR: β-lactamase; bla; confers resistance to ampicillin, carbenicillin, and related antibiotics
   4984..5572    +  rep_origin     ori: high-copy-number ColE1/pMB1/pBR322/pUC origin of replication
   5755..5847    +  CDS            lacI (fragment): lac repressor; lacI; The lac repressor binds to the lac operator to inhibit transcription in E. coli. This inhibition can be relieved by adding lactose or isopropyl-β-D-thiogalactopyranoside (IPTG).
   5860..5881    +  protein_bind   CAP binding site: CAP binding activates transcription in the presence of cAMP. E. coli catabolite activator protein
   5896..5926    +  promoter       lac promoter: promoter for the E. coli lac operon
   5934..5950    +  protein_bind   lac operator: The lac repressor binds to the lac operator to inhibit transcription in E. coli. This inhibition can be relieved by adding lactose or isopropyl-β-D-thiogalactopyranoside (IPTG). lac repressor encoded by lacI
   5995..6013    +  promoter       T3 promoter: promoter for bacteriophage T3 RNA polymerase
   6041..6267    +  promoter       RSV promoter: Rous sarcoma virus enhancer/promoter
   6268..6448    +  LTR            5' LTR (truncated): truncated 5' long terminal repeat (LTR) from HIV-1
   6495..6620    +  misc_feature   HIV-1 Ψ: packaging signal of human immunodeficiency virus type 1
   6604..6967    +  CDS            HIV-1 gag (fragment): gag protein from human immunodeficiency virus 1; gag
   7113..7346    +  misc_feature   RRE: The Rev response element (RRE) of HIV-1 allows for Rev-dependent mRNA export from the nucleus to the cytoplasm.
   7723..7749    +  CDS            Rev (fragment): human immunodeficiency virus 1 (HIV-1) Rev protein; rev; enhances nuclear export of unspliced and incompletely spliced viral mRNAs
   7753..7993    +  promoter       U6 promoter: RNA polymerase III promoter for human U6 snRNA
   8023..8098    +  misc_RNA       gRNA scaffold: guide RNA scaffold for the Streptococcus pyogenes CRISPR/Cas9 system
   8154..8271    +  misc_feature   cPPT/CTS: central polypurine tract and central termination sequence of HIV-1
>Addgene plasmid #76830 | HKDC1 gRNA (BRDN0001148023) | addgene full sequence | sequence record 186590 | Addgene Assembled Sequence
CCCGGGTGCAAAGATGGATAAAGTTTTAAACAGAGAGGAATCTTTGCAGCTAATGGACCTTCTAGGTCTT
GAAAGGAGTGGGAATTGGCTCCGGTGCCCGTCAGTGGGCAGAGCGCACATCGCCCACAGTCCCCGAGAAG
TTGGGGGGAGGGGTCGGCAATTGATCCGGTGCCTAGAGAAGGTGGCGCGGGGTAAACTGGGAAAGTGATG
TCGTGTACTGGCTCCGCCTTTTTCCCGAGGGTGGGGGAGAACCGTATATAAGTGCAGTAGTCGCCGTGAA
CGTTCTTTTTCGCAACGGGTTTGCCGCCAGAACACAGGTAAGTGCCGTGTGTGGTTCCCGCGGGCCTGGC
CTCTTTACGGGTTATGGCCCTTGCGTGCCTTGAATTACTTCCACCTGGCTGCAGTACGTGATTCTTGATC
CCGAGCTTCGGGTTGGAAGTGGGTGGGAGAGTTCGAGGCCTTGCGCTTAAGGAGCCCCTTCGCCTCGTGC
TTGAGTTGAGGCCTGGCCTGGGCGCTGGGGCCGCCGCGTGCGAATCTGGTGGCACCTTCGCGCCTGTCTC
GCTGCTTTCGATAAGTCTCTAGCCATTTAAAATTTTTGATGACCTGCTGCGACGCTTTTTTTCTGGCAAG
ATAGTCTTGTAAATGCGGGCCAAGATCTGCACACTGGTATTTCGGTTTTTGGGGCCGCGGGCGGCGACGG
GGCCCGTGCGTCCCAGCGCACATGTTCGGCGAGGCGGGGCCTGCGAGCGCGGCCACCGAGAATCGGACGG
GGGTAGTCTCAAGCTGGCCGGCCTGCTCTGGTGCCTGGCCTCGCGCCGCCGTGTATCGCCCCGCCCTGGG
CGGCAAGGCTGGCCCGGTCGGCACCAGTTGCGTGAGCGGAAAGATGGCCGCTTCCCGGCCCTGCTGCAGG
GAGCTCAAAATGGAGGACGCGGCGCTCGGGAGAGCGGGCGGGTGAGTCACCCACACAAAGGAAAAGGGCC
TTTCCGTCCTCAGCCGTCGCTTCATGTGACTCCACGGAGTACCGGGCGCCGTCCAGGCACCTCGATTAGT
TCTCGAGCTTTTGGAGTACGTCGTCTTTAGGTTGGGGGGAGGGGTTTTATGCGATGGAGTTTCCCCACAC
TGAGTGGGTGGAGACTGAAGTTAGGCCAGCTTGGCACTTGATGTAATTCTCCTTGGAATTTGCCCTTTTT
GAGTTTGGATCTTGGTTCATTCTCAAGCCTCAGACAGTGGTTCAAAGTTTTTTTCTTCCATTTCAGGTGT
CGTGACGTACGGCCACCATGACCGAGTACAAGCCCACGGTGCGCCTCGCCACCCGCGACGACGTCCCCAG
GGCCGTACGCACCCTCGCCGCCGCGTTCGCCGACTACCCCGCCACGCGCCACACCGTCGATCCGGACCGC
CACATCGAGCGGGTCACCGAGCTGCAAGAACTCTTCCTCACGCGCGTCGGGCTCGACATCGGCAAGGTGT
GGGTCGCGGACGACGGCGCCGCCGTGGCGGTCTGGACCACGCCGGAGAGCGTCGAAGCGGGGGCGGTGTT
CGCCGAGATCGGCCCGCGCATGGCCGAGTTGAGCGGTTCCCGGCTGGCCGCGCAGCAACAGATGGAAGGC
CTCCTGGCGCCGCACCGGCCCAAGGAGCCCGCGTGGTTCCTGGCCACCGTCGGAGTCTCGCCCGACCACC
AGGGCAAGGGTCTGGGCAGCGCCGTCGTGCTCCCCGGAGTGGAGGCGGCCGAGCGCGCCGGGGTGCCCGC
CTTCCTGGAGACCTCCGCGCCCCGCAACCTCCCCTTCTACGAGCGGCTCGGCTTCACCGTCACCGCCGAC
GTCGAGGTGCCCGAAGGACCGCGCACCTGGTGCATGACCCGCAAGCCCGGTGCCTGAACGCGTTAAGTCG
ACAATCAACCTCTGGATTACAAAATTTGTGAAAGATTGACTGGTATTCTTAACTATGTTGCTCCTTTTAC
GCTATGTGGATACGCTGCTTTAATGCCTTTGTATCATGCTATTGCTTCCCGTATGGCTTTCATTTTCTCC
TCCTTGTATAAATCCTGGTTGCTGTCTCTTTATGAGGAGTTGTGGCCCGTTGTCAGGCAACGTGGCGTGG
TGTGCACTGTGTTTGCTGACGCAACCCCCACTGGTTGGGGCATTGCCACCACCTGTCAGCTCCTTTCCGG
GACTTTCGCTTTCCCCCTCCCTATTGCCACGGCGGAACTCATCGCCGCCTGCCTTGCCCGCTGCTGGACA
GGGGCTCGGCTGTTGGGCACTGACAATTCCGTGGTGTTGTCGGGGAAATCATCGTCCTTTCCTTGGCTGC
TCGCCTGTGTTGCCACCTGGATTCTGCGCGGGACGTCCTTCTGCTACGTCCCTTCGGCCCTCAATCCAGC
GGACCTTCCTTCCCGCGGCCTGCTGCCGGCTCTGCGGCCTCTTCCGCGTCTTCGCCTTCGCCCTCAGACG
AGTCGGATCTCCCTTTGGGCCGCCTCCCCGCGTCGACTTTAAGACCAATGACTTACAAGGCAGCTGTAGA
TCTTAGCCACTTTTTAAAAGAAAAGGGGGGACTGGAAGGGCTAATTCACTCCCAACGAAGACAAGATCTG
CTTTTTGCTTGTACTGGGTCTCTCTGGTTAGACCAGATCTGAGCCTGGGAGCTCTCTGGCTAACTAGGGA
ACCCACTGCTTAAGCCTCAATAAAGCTTGCCTTGAGTGCTTCAAGTAGTGTGTGCCCGTCTGTTGTGTGA
CTCTGGTAACTAGAGATCCCTCAGACCCTTTTAGTCAGTGTGGAAAATCTCTAGCAGTACGTATAGTAGT
TCATGTCATCTTATTATTCAGTATTTATAACTTGCAAAGAAATGAATATCAGAGAGTGAGAGGAACTTGT
TTATTGCAGCTTATAATGGTTACAAATAAAGCAATAGCATCACAAATTTCACAAATAAAGCATTTTTTTC
ACTGCATTCTAGTTGTGGTTTGTCCAAACTCATCAATGTATCTTATCATGTCTGGCTCTAGCTATCCCGC
CCCTAACTCCGCCCATCCCGCCCCTAACTCCGCCCAGTTCCGCCCATTCTCCGCCCCATGGCTGACTAAT
TTTTTTTATTTATGCAGAGGCCGAGGCCGCCTCGGCCTCTGAGCTATTCCAGAAGTAGTGAGGAGGCTTT
TTTGGAGGCCTAGGGACGTACCCAATTCGCCCTATAGTGAGTCGTATTACGCGCGCTCACTGGCCGTCGT
TTTACAACGTCGTGACTGGGAAAACCCTGGCGTTACCCAACTTAATCGCCTTGCAGCACATCCCCCTTTC
GCCAGCTGGCGTAATAGCGAAGAGGCCCGCACCGATCGCCCTTCCCAACAGTTGCGCAGCCTGAATGGCG
AATGGG
[124 nt withheld, positions 3367-3490]
C
[91 nt withheld, positions 3492-3582]
A
[49 nt withheld, positions 3584-3632]
CCTTTGACGTTGGAGTCCACGTTCTTT
[37 nt withheld, positions 3660-3696]
ACCCTATCTCGGTCTATTCTTTTGATTTATAAGGGATTTTGCCGATTTCGGCCTATTGGTTAAAAAATGA
GCTGATTTAACAAAAATTTAACGCGAATTTTAACAAAATATTAACGCTTACAATTTAGGTGGCACTTTTC
GGGGAAATGTGCGCGGAACCCCTATTTGTTTATTTTTCTAAATACATTCAAATATGTATCCGCTCATGAG
ACAATAACCCTGATAAATGCTTCAATAATATTGAAAAAGGAAGAGTATGAGTATTCAACATTTCCGTGTC
GCCCTTATTCCCTTTTTTGCGGCATTTTGCCTTCCTGTTTTTGCTCACCCAGAAACGCTGGTGAAAGTAA
AAGATGCTGAAGATCAGTTGGGTGCACGAGTGGGTTACATCGAACTGGATCTCAACAGCGGTAAGATCCT
TGAGAGTTTTCGCCCCGAAGAACGTTTTCCAATGATGAGCACTTTTAAAGTTCTGCTATGTGGCGCGGTA
TTATCCCGTATTGACGCCGGGCAAGAGCAACTCGGTCGCCGCATACACTATTCTCAGAATGACTTGGTTG
AGTACTCACCAGTCACAGAAAAGCATCTTACGGATGGCATGACAGTAAGAGAATTATGCAGTGCTGCCAT
AACCATGAGTGATAACACTGCGGCCAACTTACTTCTGACAACGATCGGAGGACCGAAGGAGCTAACCGCT
TTTTTGCACAACATGGGGGATCATGTAACTCGCCTTGATCGTTGGGAACCGGAGCTGAATGAAGCCATAC
CAAACGACGAGCGTGACACCACGATGCCTGTAGCAATGGCAACAACGTTGCGCAAACTATTAACTGGCGA
ACTACTTACTCTAGCTTCCCGGCAACAATTAATAGACTGGATGGAGGCGGATAAAGTTGCAGGACCACTT
CTGCGCTCGGCCCTTCCGGCTGGCTGGTTTATTGCTGATAAATCTGGAGCCGGTGAGCGTGGGTCTCGCG
GTATCATTGCAGCACTGGGGCCAGATGGTAAGCCCTCCCGTATCGTAGTTATCTACACGACGGGGAGTCA
GGCAACTATGGATGAACGAAATAGACAGATCGCTGAGATAGGTGCCTCACTGATTAAGCATTGGTAACTG
TCAGACCAAGTTTACTCATATATACTTTAGATTGATTTAAAACTTCATTTTTAATTTAAAAGGATCTAGG
TGAAGATCCTTTTTGATAATCTCATGACCAAAATCCCTTAACGTGAGTTTTCGTTCCACTGAGCGTCAGA
CCCCGTAGAAAAGATCAAAGGATCTTCTTGAGATCCTTTTTTTCTGCGCGTAATCTGCTGCTTGCAAACA
AAAAAACCACCGCTACCAGCGGTGGTTTGTTTGCCGGATCAAGAGCTACCAACTCTTTTTCCGAAGGTAA
CTGGCTTCAGCAGAGCGCAGATACCAAATACTGTTCTTCTAGTGTAGCCGTAGTTAGGCCACCACTTCAA
GAACTCTGTAGCACCGCCTACATACCTCGCTCTGCTAATCCTGTTACCAGTGGCTGCTGCCAGTGGCGAT
AAGTCGTGTCTTACCGGGTTGGACTCAAGACGATAGTTACCGGATAAGGCGCAGCGGTCGGGCTGAACGG
GGGGTTCGTGCACACAGCCCAGCTTGGAGCGAACGACCTACACCGAACTGAGATACCTACAGCGTGAGCT
ATGAGAAAGCGCCACGCTTCCCGAAGGGAGAAAGGCGGACAGGTATCCGGTAAGCGGCAGGGTCGGAACA
GGAGAGCGCACGAGGGAGCTTCCAGGGGGAAACGCCTGGTATCTTTATAGTCCTGTCGGGTTTCGCCACC
TCTGACTTGAGCGTCGATTTTTGTGATGCTCGTCAGGGGGGCGGAGCCTATGGAAAAACGCCAGCAACGC
GGCCTTTTTACGGTTCCTGGCCTTTTGCTGGCCTTTTGCTCACATGTTCTTTCCTGCGTTATCCCCTGAT
TCTGTGGATAACCGTATTACCGCCTTTGAGTGAGCTGATACCGCTCGCCGCAGCCGAACGACCGAGCGCA
GCGAGTCAGTGAGCGAGGAAGCGGAAGAGCGCCCAATACGCAAACCGCCTCTCCCCGCGCGTTGGCCGAT
TCATTAATGCAGCTGGCACGACAGGTTTCCCGACTGGAAAGCGGGCAGTGAGCGCAACGCAATTAATGTG
AGTTAGCTCACTCATTAGGCACCCCAGGCTTTACACTTTATGCTTCCGGCTCGTATGTTGTGTGGAATTG
TGAGCGGATAACAATTTCACACAGGAAACAGCTATGACCATGATTACGCCAAGCGCGCAATTAACCCTCA
CTAAAGGGAACAAAAGCTGGAGCTGCAAGCTTAATGTAGTCTTATGCAATACTCTTGTAGTCTTGCAACA
TGGTAACGATGAGTTAGCAACATGCCTTACAAGGAGAGAAAAAGCACCGTGCATGCCGATTGGTGGAAGT
AAGGTGGTACGATCGTGCCTTATTAGGAAGGCAACAGACGGGTCTGACATGGATTGGACGAACCACTGAA
TTGCCGCATTGCAGAGATATTGTATTTAAGTGCCTAGCTCGATACATAAACGGGTCTCTCTGGTTAGACC
AGATCTGAGCCTGGGAGCTCTCTGGCTAACTAGGGAACCCACTGCTTAAGCCTCAATAAAGCTTGCCTTG
AGTGCTTCAAGTAGTGTGTGCCCGTCTGTTGTGTGACTCTGGTAACTAGAGATCCCTCAGACCCTTTTAG
TCAGTGTGGAAAATCTCTAGCAGTGGCGCCCGAACAGGGACTTGAAAGCGAAAGGGAAACCAGAGGAGCT
CTCTCGACGCAGGACTCGGCTTGCTGAAGCGCGCACGGCAAGAGGCGAGGGGCGGCGACTGGTGAGTACG
CCAAAAATTTTGACTAGCGGAGGCTAGAAGGAGAGAGATGGGTGCGAGAGCGTCAGTATTAAGCGGGGGA
GAATTAGATCGCGATGGGAAAAAATTCGGTTAAGGCCAGGGGGAAAGAAAAAATATAAATTAAAACATAT
AGTATGGGCAAGCAGGGAGCTAGAACGATTCGCAGTTAATCCTGGCCTGTTAGAAACATCAGAAGGCTGT
AGACAAATACTGGGACAGCTACAACCATCCCTTCAGACAGGATCAGAAGAACTTAGATCATTATATAATA
CAGTAGCAACCCTCTATTGTGTGCATCAAAGGATAGAGATAAAAGACACCAAGGAAGCTTTAGACAAGAT
AGAGGAAGAGCAAAACAAAAGTAAGACCACCGCACAGCAAGCGGCCGCTGATCTTCAGACCTGGAGGAGG
AGATATGAGGGACAATTGGAGAAGTGAATTATATAAATATAAAGTAGTAAAAATTGAACCATTAGGAGTA
GCACCCACCAAGGCAAAGAGAAGAGTGGTGCAGAGAGAAAAAAGAGCAGTGGGAATAGGAGCTTTGTTCC
TTGGGTTCTTGGGAGCAGCAGGAAGCACTATGGGCGCAGCGTCAATGACGCTGACGGTACAGGCCAGACA
ATTATTGTCTGGTATAGTGCAGCAGCAGAACAATTTGCTGAGGGCTATTGAGGCGCAACAGCATCTGTTG
CAACTCACAGTCTGGGGCATCAAGCAGCTCCAGGCAAGAATCCTGGCTGTGGAAAGATACCTAAAGGATC
AACAGCTCCTGGGGATTTGGGGTTGCTCTGGAAAACTCATTTGCACCACTGCTGTGCCTTGGAATGCTAG
TTGGAGTAATAAATCTCTGGAACAGATTTGGAATCACACGACCTGGATGGAGTGGGACAGAGAAATTAAC
AATTACACAAGCTTAATACACTCCTTAATTGAAGAATCGCAAAACCAGCAAGAAAAGAATGAACAAGAAT
TATTGGAATTAGATAAATGGGCAAGTTTGTGGAATTGGTTTAACATAACAAATTGGCTGTGGTATATAAA
ATTATTCATAATGATAGTAGGAGGCTTGGTAGGTTTAAGAATAGTTTTTGCTGTACTTTCTATAGTGAAT
AGAGTTAGGCAGGGATATTCACCATTATCGTTTCAGACCCACCTCCCAACCCCGAGGGGACCCAGAGAGG
GCCTATTTCCCATGATTCCTTCATATTTGCATATACGATACAAGGCTGTTAGAGAGATAATTAGAATTAA
TTTGACTGTAAACACAAAGATATTAGTACAAAATACGTGACGTAGAAAGTAATAATTTCTTGGGTAGTTT
GCAGTTTTAAAATTATGTTTTAAAATGGACTATCATATGCTTACCGTAACTTGAAAGTATTTCGATTTCT
TGGCTTTATATATCTTGTGGAAAGGACGAAACACCGACGCCCAATGAAATCATCCGGTTTTAGAGCTAGA
AATAGCAAGTTAAAATAAGGCTAGTCCGTTATCAACTTGAAAAAGTGGCACCGAGTCGGTGCTTTTTTAA
GCTTGGCGTAACTAGATCTTGAGACAAATGGCAGTATTCATCCACAATTTTAAAAGAAAAGGGGGGATTG
GGGGGTACAGTGCAGGGGAAAGAATAGTAGACATAATAGCAACAGACATACAAACTAAAGAATTACAAAA
ACAAATTACAAAAATTCAAAATTTTCGGGTTTATTACAGGGACAGCAGAGATCCACTTTGGCGCCGGCTC
GAGGGGG
