>Addgene plasmid #76830 | HKDC1 gRNA (BRDN0001148023) | depositor partial sequence | sequence record 144290 | Target Sequence
ACGCCCAATGAAATCATCCG
