>Addgene plasmid #76830 | HKDC1 gRNA (BRDN0001148023) | addgene partial sequence | sequence record 186589 | hU6-F
GTAGAAAGTAATAATTTCTTGGGTAGTTTGCAGTTTTAAAATTATGTTTTAAAATGGACTATCATATGCT
TACCGTAACTTGAAAGTATTTCGATTTCTTGGCTTTATATATCTTGTGGAAAGGACGAAACACCGACGCC
CAATGAAATCATCCGGTTTTAGAGCTAGAAATAGCAAGTTAAAATAAGGCTAGTCCGTTATCAACTTGAA
AAAGTGGCACCGAGTCGGTGCTTTTTTAAGCTTGGCGTAACTAGATCTTGAGACAAATGGCAGTATTCAT
CCACAATTTTAAAAGAAAAGGGGGGATTGGGGGGTACAGTGCAGGGGAAAGAATAGTAGACATAATAGCA
ACAGACATACAAACTAAAGAATTACAAAAACAAATTACAAAAATTCAAAATTTTCGGGTTTATTACAGGG
ACAGCAGAGATCCACTTTGGCGCCGGCTCGAGGGGGCCCGGGTGCAAAGATGGATAAAGTTTTAAACAGA
GAGGAATCTTTGCAGCTAATGGACCTTCTAGGTCTTGAAAGGAGTGGGAATTGGCTCCGGTGCCCGTCAG
TGGGCAGAGC
